Addgene plasmid #191738: AiP12410 - pAAV-AiE0603m-minBG-SYFP2-WPRE3-BGHpA (Alias: CN2410)
Purpose: AI plasmid ALIAS: AiP12410. Expression of SYFP2 (yellow fluorescent protein) in striatal medium spiny neurons
Depositing lab: Allen Institute for Brain Science & Jonathan Ting. Depositing organization: Allen Institute. Publication: Enhancer AAV toolbox for accessing and perturbing striatal cell types and circuits. Hunker AC, Wirthlin ME, Gill G, Johansen NJ, Hooper M, Omstead V, Vargas S, Lerma MN, Taskin N, Weed N, Laird WD, Bishaw YM, Bendrick JL, Gore BB, Ben-Simon Y, Opitz-Araya X, Martinez RA, Way SW, Thyagarajan B, Otto S, Sanchez REA, Alexander JR, Amaya A, Amster A, Arbuckle J, Ayala A, Baker PM, Barcelli T, Barta S, Bertagnolli D, Bielstein C, Bishwakarma P, Bowlus J, Boyer G, Brouner K, Casian B, Casper T, Chakka AB, Chakrabarty R, Chong P, Clark M, Colbert K, Daniel S, Dawe T, Departee M, DiValentin P, Donadio NP, Dotson NI, Dwivedi D, Egdorf T, Fliss T, Gary A, Goldy J, Grasso C, Groce EL, Gudsnuk K, Han W, Haradon Z, Hastings S, Helback O, Ho WV, Huang C, Johnson T, Jones DL, Juneau Z, Kenney J, Leibly M, Li S, Liang E, Loeffler H, Lusk NA, Madigan Z, Malloy J, Malone J, McCue R, Melchor J, Mich JK, Moosman S, Morin E, Naidoo R, Newman D, Ngo K, Nguyen K, Oster AL, Ouellette B, Oyama AA, Pena N, Pham T, Phillips E, Pom C, Potekhina L, Ransford S, Ray PL, Reding M, Rette DF, Reynoldson C, Rimorin C, Sigler AR, Rocha DB, Ronellenfitch K, Ruiz A, Sawyer L, Sevigny JP, Shapovalova NV, Shepard N, Shulga L, Soliman S, Staats B, Taormina MJ, Tieu M, Wang Y, Wilkes J, Wood T, Zhou T, Williford A, Dee N, Mollenkopf T, Ng L, Esposito L, Kalmbach BE, Yao S, Ariza J, Collman F, Mufti S, Smith K, Waters J, Ersing I, Patrick M, Zeng H, Lein ES, Kojima Y, Horwitz G, Owen SF, Levi BP, Daigle TL, Tasic B, Bakken TE, Ting JT. Neuron. 2025 May 21;113(10):1507-1524.e17. doi: 10.1016/j.neuron.2025.04.035. PubMed 40403704.
Backbone
  Vector backbone: rAAV
  Vector type: AAV
Growth in bacteria
  Bacterial resistance: Ampicillin, 100 μg/mL
  Growth temperature: 30°C
  Growth strain: NEB Stable
  Copy number: High Copy
Gene/Insert
  Gene/Insert name: SYFP2
  Species: Other
  Mutation: none
  Cloning method: Restriction Enzyme; 5′ cloning site Unknown (unknown if destroyed)
Terms and licenses: Academic/Nonprofit Terms; Industry Terms: Not Available to Industry
Depositor comments: Allen Institute plasmid ALIAS: AiP12410 This work supported by NIH BRAIN Initiative grant UF1MH128339. This enhancer plasmid was also used and characterized for different brain regions and cell types as described in https://www.biorxiv.org/content/10.1101/2024.06.10.597244v2
How to cite: AiP12410 - pAAV-AiE0603m-minBG-SYFP2-WPRE3-BGHpA (Alias: CN2410) was a gift from Allen Institute for Brain Science & Jonathan Ting (Addgene plasmid # 191738 ; http://n2t.net/addgene:191738 ; RRID:Addgene_191738)
