[The description below was written by a language model from this plasmid's Addgene catalogue record and pLannotate feature annotations shown in this document.]
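Description:
AiP12410 - pAAV-AiE0603m-minBG-SYFP2-WPRE3-BGHpA (alias CN2410) is a recombinant AAV transfer plasmid of about 4.7 kb, designed to be packaged into AAV particles for enhancer-driven reporter expression in the brain. It is maintained in bacteria through a high-copy ColE1/pUC-type origin and selected with ampicillin via the bla gene and its native promoter. An f1 phage origin and small remnants of pBR322 bom and rop sequences are also present in the backbone. The expression cassette is bounded by AAV2 inverted terminal repeats, which provide the cis signals for genome replication and encapsidation. The automated annotation finds a full right-hand ITR but only short fragments of the left one, which may reflect the difficulty of sequencing and annotating these repeats rather than a true deletion. The recorded recombination-deficient host strain is consistent with the known instability of ITRs.

Between the ITRs, the name indicates that the AiE0603m enhancer is placed upstream of a minimal beta-globin promoter (minBG). Neither element is called in the feature table, though the unannotated stretch preceding the coding sequence is where they would lie. On its own a minimal promoter gives little transcription, so expression depends on the cell-type-selective activity of the enhancer. The payload is SYFP2, a fast-maturing monomeric yellow fluorescent protein derived from Aequorea victoria, unmodified and untagged. It is followed by WPRE3, a shortened woodchuck hepatitis virus posttranscriptional element (detected as two fragments) that boosts transcript stability and expression while saving packaging space, and by a bovine growth hormone polyadenylation signal. The stated purpose is to label striatal medium spiny neurons. The depositor notes that the same enhancer construct was also characterised in other brain regions and cell types.
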