Features (pLannotate 1.2.2; 14 found; start..end, strand, type, name):
     12..39      +  repeat_region  AAV2 ITR (fragment): inverted terminal repeat of adeno-associated virus serotype 2 inverted
     68..95      +  repeat_region  AAV2 ITR (fragment): inverted terminal repeat of adeno-associated virus serotype 2 inverted
    737..1453    +  CDS            SYFP2: SYFP2 is a basic (constitutively fluorescent) yellow fluorescent protein published in 2006, derived from Aequorea victoria. It is reported to be a very rapidly-maturing monomer with moderate acid sensitivity.
   1493..1650    +  misc_feature   WPRE (fragment): woodchuck hepatitis virus posttranscriptional regulatory element
   1656..1736    +  misc_feature   WPRE (fragment): woodchuck hepatitis virus posttranscriptional regulatory element
   1753..1864    +  polyA_signal   bGH poly(A) signal: bovine growth hormone polyadenylation signal
   1982..2122    +  repeat_region  AAV2 ITR: inverted terminal repeat of adeno-associated virus serotype 2 inverted
   2127..2178    -  misc_feature   bom (fragment): basis of mobility region from pBR322
   2197..2652    +  rep_origin     f1 ori (sequence partly withheld): f1 bacteriophage origin of replication; arrow indicates direction of (+) strand synthesis
   2653..2702    -  misc_feature   bom (fragment): basis of mobility region from pBR322
   2804..2839    -  CDS            rop (fragment): Rop protein, which maintains plasmids at low copy number; rop
   2934..3038    +  promoter       AmpR promoter: bla
   3039..3899    +  CDS            AmpR: β-lactamase; bla; confers resistance to ampicillin, carbenicillin, and related antibiotics
   4070..4658    +  rep_origin     ori: high-copy-number ColE1/pMB1/pBR322/pUC origin of replication
>Addgene plasmid #191738 | AiP12410 - pAAV-AiE0603m-minBG-SYFP2-WPRE3-BGHpA (Alias: CN2410) | addgene full sequence | sequence record 376687 | Addgene NGS Result
CCTGCAGGCAGCTGCGCGCTCGCTCGCTCACTGAGGCCGCCCGGGCGTCGGGCGACCTTTGGTCGCCCGG
CCTCAGTGAGCGAGCGAGCGCGCAGAGAGGGAGTGGCCAACTCCATCACTAGGGGTTCCTGCGGCCGCAC
GCGTATGTGCATACCTGCCTCTGAGAAGGACCAAAGTCAGATGCACTCTCAATGTAAGGGCTTGGGGGTG
GAACACCTCAAGTTCCACACACACCCCAATCTCCTACAGGAGTTTCCTTTAGAGGACCTGTCTCCTCCAA
GGGGCTCTGTTAGACCAAGTGGGAAAGTCTCTAGGAACTGACTTCAGAGGTTTGGGGCTGTGCCAGTCCC
GCGGCGCACTCTGCCACGGAGGAGACCTGGAGCTCCTGGGTTGGCCACCTTGCTCCCTGCCTCCTCCCAC
CTCCTCCCCAGCAGGTTATCAGCATGAAAACAGGAAGGCTGGCAGTGCTATTAATAAAACATGAAGCAGA
GATCTGCCCCATCAGGCAGCGGAGGCAGGCGGCAGCTCGGCAGCCCCGAGGGAGGGAGAGAACCCCCGCA
TCTGGGCCTGGGCAGGGGTATTCTCTTCTCACAGATGCCACACCCCAGGAGCCACCTCCATTTTGCGGGA
CTGCTGTGAGCTCGGGCTGGGCATAAAAGTCAGGGCAGAGCCATCTATTGCTTACATTTGCTTCTGGGAT
CCAGATCTTTCGAAGCTAGCGCTACCGGTCGCCACCATGGTGAGCAAGGGCGAGGAGCTGTTCACCGGGG
TGGTGCCCATCCTGGTCGAGCTGGACGGCGACGTAAACGGCCACAAGTTCAGCGTGTCCGGCGAGGGCGA
GGGCGATGCCACCTACGGCAAGCTGACCCTGAAGCTGATCTGCACCACCGGCAAGCTGCCCGTGCCCTGG
CCCACCCTCGTGACCACCCTGGGCTACGGCGTGCAGTGCTTCGCCCGCTACCCCGACCACATGAAGCAGC
ACGACTTCTTCAAGTCCGCCATGCCCGAAGGCTACGTCCAGGAGCGCACCATCTTCTTCAAGGACGACGG
CAACTACAAGACCCGCGCCGAGGTGAAGTTCGAGGGCGACACCCTGGTGAACCGCATCGAGCTGAAGGGC
ATCGACTTCAAGGAGGACGGCAACATCCTGGGGCACAAGCTGGAGTACAACTACAACAGCCACAACGTCT
ATATCACCGCCGACAAGCAGAAGAACGGCATCAAGGCCAACTTCAAGATCCGCCACAACATCGAGGACGG
CGGCGTGCAGCTCGCCGACCACTACCAGCAGAACACCCCCATCGGCGACGGCCCCGTGCTGCTGCCCGAC
AACCACTACCTGAGCTACCAGTCCAAGCTGAGCAAAGACCCCAACGAGAAGCGCGATCACATGGTCCTGC
TGGAGTTCGTGACCGCCGCCGGGATCACTCTCGGCATGGACGAGCTGTACAAGTAAGTCGACGGCGCGCC
GCGGCCGCGAATTCGATATCATAATCAACCTCTGGATTACAAAATTTGTGAAAGATTGACTGGTATTCTT
AACTATGTTGCTCCTTTTACGCTATGTGGATACGCTGCTTTAATGCCTTTGTATCATGCTATTGCTTCCC
GTATGGCTTTCATTTTCTCCTCCTTGTATAAATCCTGGTTAGTTCTTGCCACGGCGGAACTCATCGCCGC
CTGCCTTGCCCGCTGCTGGACAGGGGCTCGGCTGTTGGGCACTGACAATTCCGTGGCTCGAGAGATCTTC
GACTGTGCCTTCTAGTTGCCAGCCATCTGTTGTTTGCCCCTCCCCCGTGCCTTCCTTGACCCTGGAAGGT
GCCACTCCCACTGTCCTTTCCTAATAAAATGAGGAAATTGCATCGCATTGTCTGAGTAGGTGTCATTCTA
TTCTGGGGGGTGGGGTGGGGCAGGACAGCAAGGGGGAGGATTGGGAAGACAATAGCAGGCATGAGATCTC
ACGTGCGGACCGAGCGGCCGCAGGAACCCCTAGTGATGGAGTTGGCCACTCCCTCTCTGCGCGCTCGCTC
GCTCACTGAGGCCGGGCGACCAAAGGTCGCCCGACGCCCGGGCTTTGCCCGGGCGGCCTCAGTGAGCGAG
CGAGCGCGCAGCTGCCTGCAGGGGCGCCTGATGCGGTATTTTCTCCTTACGCATCTGTGCGGTATTTCAC
ACCGCATA
[95 nt withheld, positions 2179-2273]
T
[46 nt withheld, positions 2275-2320]
C
[141 nt withheld, positions 2322-2462]
CCTTTGACGTTGGAGTCCACGTTCTTT
[37 nt withheld, positions 2490-2526]
ACTCTATCTCGGGCTATTCTTTTGATTTATAAGGGATTTTGCCGATTTCGGTCTATTGGTTAAAAAATGA
GCTGATTTAACAAAAATTTAACGCGAATTTTAACAAAATATTAACGTTTACAATTTTATGGTGCACTCTC
AGTACAATCTGCTCTGATGCCGCATAGTTAAGCCAGCCCCGACACCCGCCAACACCCGCTGACGCGCCCT
GACGGGCTTGTCTGCTCCCGGCATCCGCTTACAGACAAGCTGTGACCGTCTCCGGGAGCTGCATGTGTCA
GAGGTTTTCACCGTCATCACCGAAACGCGCGAGACGAAAGGGCCTCGTGATACGCCTATTTTTATAGGTT
AATGTCATGATAATAATGGTTTCTTAGACGTCAGGTGGCACTTTTCGGGGAAATGTGCGCGGAACCCCTA
TTTGTTTATTTTTCTAAATACATTCAAATATGTATCCGCTCATGAGACAATAACCCTGATAAATGCTTCA
ATAATATTGAAAAAGGAAGAGTATGAGTATTCAACATTTCCGTGTCGCCCTTATTCCCTTTTTTGCGGCA
TTTTGCCTTCCTGTTTTTGCTCACCCAGAAACGCTGGTGAAAGTAAAAGATGCTGAAGATCAGTTGGGTG
CACGAGTGGGTTACATCGAACTGGATCTCAACAGCGGTAAGATCCTTGAGAGTTTTCGCCCCGAAGAACG
TTTTCCAATGATGAGCACTTTTAAAGTTCTGCTATGTGGCGCGGTATTATCCCGTATTGACGCCGGGCAA
GAGCAACTCGGTCGCCGCATACACTATTCTCAGAATGACTTGGTTGAGTACTCACCAGTCACAGAAAAGC
ATCTTACGGATGGCATGACAGTAAGAGAATTATGCAGTGCTGCCATAACCATGAGTGATAACACTGCGGC
CAACTTACTTCTGACAACGATCGGAGGACCGAAGGAGCTAACCGCTTTTTTGCACAACATGGGGGATCAT
GTAACTCGCCTTGATCGTTGGGAACCGGAGCTGAATGAAGCCATACCAAACGACGAGCGTGACACCACGA
TGCCTGTAGCAATGGCAACAACGTTGCGCAAACTATTAACTGGCGAACTACTTACTCTAGCTTCCCGGCA
ACAATTAATAGACTGGATGGAGGCGGATAAAGTTGCAGGACCACTTCTGCGCTCGGCCCTTCCGGCTGGC
TGGTTTATTGCTGATAAATCTGGAGCCGGTGAGCGTGGGTCTCGCGGTATCATTGCAGCACTGGGGCCAG
ATGGTAAGCCCTCCCGTATCGTAGTTATCTACACGACGGGGAGTCAGGCAACTATGGATGAACGAAATAG
ACAGATCGCTGAGATAGGTGCCTCACTGATTAAGCATTGGTAACTGTCAGACCAAGTTTACTCATATATA
CTTTAGATTGATTTAAAACTTCATTTTTAATTTAAAAGGATCTAGGTGAAGATCCTTTTTGATAATCTCA
TGACCAAAATCCCTTAACGTGAGTTTTCGTTCCACTGAGCGTCAGACCCCGTAGAAAAGATCAAAGGATC
TTCTTGAGATCCTTTTTTTCTGCGCGTAATCTGCTGCTTGCAAACAAAAAAACCACCGCTACCAGCGGTG
GTTTGTTTGCCGGATCAAGAGCTACCAACTCTTTTTCCGAAGGTAACTGGCTTCAGCAGAGCGCAGATAC
CAAATACTGTTCTTCTAGTGTAGCCGTAGTTAGGCCACCACTTCAAGAACTCTGTAGCACCGCCTACATA
CCTCGCTCTGCTAATCCTGTTACCAGTGGCTGCTGCCAGTGGCGATAAGTCGTGTCTTACCGGGTTGGAC
TCAAGACGATAGTTACCGGATAAGGCGCAGCGGTCGGGCTGAACGGGGGGTTCGTGCACACAGCCCAGCT
TGGAGCGAACGACCTACACCGAACTGAGATACCTACAGCGTGAGCTATGAGAAAGCGCCACGCTTCCCGA
AGGGAGAAAGGCGGACAGGTATCCGGTAAGCGGCAGGGTCGGAACAGGAGAGCGCACGAGGGAGCTTCCA
GGGGGAAACGCCTGGTATCTTTATAGTCCTGTCGGGTTTCGCCACCTCTGACTTGAGCGTCGATTTTTGT
GATGCTCGTCAGGGGGGCGGAGCCTATGGAAAAACGCCAGCAACGCGGCCTTTTTACGGTTCCTGGCCTT
TTGCTGGCCTTTTGCTCACATGT
